>Addgene plasmid #207856 | pCMV-PE6f | addgene full sequence | sequence record 408168 | Addgene NGS Result
GAAGATCCTTTGATCTTTTCTACGGGGTCTGACACTCAGTGGAACGAAAACTCACGTTAAGGGATTTTGG
TCATGAGATTATCAAAAAGGATCTTCACCTAGATCCTTTTAAATTAAAAATGAAGTTTTAAATCAATCTA
AAGTATATATGAGTAAACTTGGTCTGACAGTTACCAATGCTTAATCAGTGAGGCACCTATCTCAGCGATC
TGTCTATTTCGTTCATCCATAGTTGCCTGACTCCCCGTCGTGTAGATAACTACGATACGGGAGGGCTTAC
CATCTGGCCCCAGTGCTGCAATGATACCGCGAGAACCACGCTCACCGGCTCCAGATTTATCAGCAATAAA
CCAGCCAGCCGGAAGGGCCGAGCGCAGAAGTGGTCCTGCAACTTTATCCGCCTCCATCCAGTCTATTAAT
TGTTGCCGGGAAGCTAGAGTAAGTAGTTCGCCAGTTAATAGTTTGCGCAACGTTGTTGCCATTGCTACAG
GCATCGTGGTGTCACGCTCGTCGTTTGGTATGGCTTCATTCAGCTCCGGTTCCCAACGATCAAGGCGAGT
TACATGATCCCCCATGTTGTGCAAAAAAGCGGTTAGCTCCTTCGGTCCTCCGATCGTTGTCAGAAGTAAG
TTGGCCGCAGTGTTATCACTCATGGTTATGGCAGCACTGCATAATTCTCTTACTGTCATGCCATCCGTAA
GATGCTTTTCTGTGACTGGTGAGTACTCAACCAAGTCATTCTGAGAATAGTGTATGCGGCGACCGAGTTG
CTCTTGCCCGGCGTCAATACGGGATAATACCGCGCCACATAGCAGAACTTTAAAAGTGCTCATCATTGGA
AAACGTTCTTCGGGGCGAAAACTCTCAAGGATCTTACCGCTGTTGAGATCCAGTTCGATGTAACCCACTC
GTGCACCCAACTGATCTTCAGCATCTTTTACTTTCACCAGCGTTTCTGGGTGAGCAAAAACAGGAAGGCA
AAATGCCGCAAAAAAGGGAATAAGGGCGACACGGAAATGTTGAATACTCATACTCTTCCTTTTTCAATAT
TATTGAAGCATTTATCAGGGTTATTGTCTCATGAGCGGATACATATTTGAATGTATTTAGAAAAATAAAC
AAATAGGGGTTCCGCGCACATTTCCCCGAAAAGTGCCACCTGACGTCGACGGATCGGGAGATCGATCTCC
CGATCCCCTAGGGTCGACTCTCAGTACAATCTGCTCTGATGCCGCATAGTTAAGCCAGTATCTGCTCCCT
GCTTGTGTGTTGGAGGTCGCTGAGTAGTGCGCGAGCAAAATTTAAGCTACAACAAGGCAAGGCTTGACCG
ACAATTGCATGAAGAATCTGCTTAGGGTTAGGCGTTTTGCGCTGCTTCGCGATGTACGGGCCAGATATAC
GCGTTGACATTGATTATTGACTAGTTATTAATAGTAATCAATTACGGGGTCATTAGTTCATAGCCCATAT
ATGGAGTTCCGCGTTACATAACTTACGGTAAATGGCCCGCCTGGCTGACCGCCCAACGACCCCCGCCCAT
TGACGTCAATAATGACGTATGTTCCCATAGTAACGCCAATAGGGACTTTCCATTGACGTCAATGGGTGGA
GTATTTACGGTAAACTGCCCACTTGGCAGTACATCAAGTGTATCATATGCCAAGTACGCCCCCTATTGAC
GTCAATGACGGTAAATGGCCCGCCTGGCATTATGCCCAGTACATGACCTTATGGGACTTTCCTACTTGGC
AGTACATCTACGTATTAGTCATCGCTATTACCATGGTGATGCGGTTTTGGCAGTACATCAATGGGCGTGG
ATAGCGGTTTGACTCACGGGGATTTCCAAGTCTCCACCCCATTGACGTCAATGGGAGTTTGTTTTGGCAC
CAAAATCAACGGGACTTTCCAAAATGTCGTAACAACTCCGCCCCATTGACGCAAATGGGCGGTAGGCGTG
TACGGTGGGAGGTCTATATAAGCAGAGCTGGTTTAGTGAACCGTCAGATCCGCTAGAGATCCGCGGCCGC
TAATACGACTCACTATAGGGAGAGCCGCCACCATGAAACGGACAGCCGACGGAAGCGAGTTCGAGTCACC
AAAGAAGAAGCGGAAAGTCGACAAGAAGTACAGCATCGGCCTGGACATCGGCACCAACTCTGTGGGCTGG
GCCGTGATCACCGACGAGTACAAGGTGCCCAGCAAGAAATTCAAGGTGCTGGGCAACACCGACCGGCACA
GCATCAAGAAGAACCTGATCGGAGCCCTGCTGTTCGACAGCGGCGAAACAGCCGAGGCCACCCGGCTGAA
GAGAACCGCCAGAAGAAGATACACCAGACGGAAGAACCGGATCTGCTATCTGCAAGAGATCTTCAGCAAC
GAGATGGCCAAGGTGGACGACAGCTTCTTCCGGAGACTGGAAGAGTCCTTCCTGGTGGAAGAGGATAAGA
AGCACGAGCGGCACCCCATCTTCGGCAACATCGTGGACGAGGTGGCCTACCACGAGAAGTACCCCACCAT
CTACCACCTGAGAAAGAAACTGGTGGACAGCACCGACAAGGCCGACCTGCGGCTGATCTATCTGGCCCTG
GCCCACATGATCAAGTTCCGGGGCCACTTCCTGATCGAGGGCGACCTGAACCCCGACAACAGCGACGTGG
ACAAGCTGTTCATCCAGCTGGTGCAGACCTACAACCAGCTGTTCGAGGAAAACCCCATCAACGCCAGCGG
CGTGGACGCCAAGGCCATCCTGTCTGCCAGACTGAGCAAGAGCAGAAAGCTGGAAAATCTGATCGCCCAG
CTGCCCGGCGAGAAGAAGAATGGCCTGTTCGGAAACCTGATTGCCCTGAGCCTGGGCCTGACCCCCAACT
TCAAGAGCAACTTCGACCTGGCCGAGGATGCCAAACTGCAGCTGAGCAAGGACACCTACGACGACGACCT
GGACAACCTGCTGGCCCAGATCGGCGACCAGTACGCCGACCTGTTTCTGGCCGCCAAGAACCTGTCCGAC
GCCATCCTGCTGAGCGACATCCTGAGAGTGAACACCGAGATCACCAAGGCCCCCCTGAGCGCCTCTATGA
TCAAGAGATACGACGAGCACCACCAGGACCTGACCCTGCTGAAAGCTCTCGTGCGGCAGCAGCTGCCTGA
GAAGTACAAAGAGATTTTCTTCGACCAGAGCAAGAACGGCTACGCCGGCTACATTGACGGCGGAGCCAGC
CAGGAAGAGTTCTACAAGTTCATCAAGCCCATCCTGGAAAAGATGGACGGCACCGAGGAACTGCTCGTGA
AGCTGAAGAGAGAGGACCTGCTGCGGAAGCAGCGGACCTTCGACAACGGCAGCATCCCCCACCAGATCCA
CCTGGGAGAGCTGCACGCCATTCTGCGGCGGCAGGAAGATTTTTACCCATTCCTGAAGGACAACCGGGAA
AAGATCGAGAAGATCCTGACCTTCCGCATCCCCTACTACGTGGGCCCTCTGGCCAGGGGAAACAGCAGAT
TCGCCTGGATGACCAGAAAGAGCGAGAAGACCATCACCCCCTGGAACTTCGAGGAAGTGGTGGACAAGGG
CGCTTCCGCCCAGAGCTTCATCGAGCGGATGACCAACTTCGATAAGAACCTGCCCAACGAGAAGGTGCTG
CCCAAGCACAGCCTGCTGTACGAGTACTTCACCGTGTATAACGAGCTGACCAAAGTGAAATACGTGACCG
AGGGAATGAGAAAGCCCGCCTTCCTGAGCGGCGAGCAGAAAAAGGCCATCGTGGACCTGCTGTTCAAGAC
CAACCGGAAAGTGACCGTGAAGCAGCTGAAAGAGGACTACTTCAAGAAAATCGAGTGCTTCGACTCCGTG
GAAATCTCCGGCGTGGAAGATCGGTTCAACGCCTCCCTGGGCACATACCACGATCTGCTGAAAATTATCA
AGGACAAGGACTTCCTGGACAATGAGGAAAACGAGGACATTCTGGAAGATATCGTGCTGACCCTGACACT
GTTTGAGGACAGAGAGATGGTGGAGGAACGGCTGAAAACCTATGCCCACCTGTTCGACAACAAAGTGATG
AAGCAGCTGAAGCGGCGGAGATACACCGGCTGGGGCAGGCTGAGCCGGAAGCTGATCAACGGCATCCGGG
ACAAGCAGTCCGGCAAGACAATCCTGGATTTCCTGAAGTCCGACGGCTTCGCCAACAGAAACTTCATGCA
GCTGATCCACGACGACAGCCTGACCTTTAAAGAGGACATCCAGAAAGCCCAGGTGTCCGGCCAGGGCGAT
AGCCTGTACGAGCACATTGCCAATCTGGCCGGCAGCCCCGCCATTAAGAAGGGCATCCTGCAGACAGTGA
AGGTGGTGGACGAGCTCGTGAAAGTGATGGGCCGGCACAAGCCCGAGAACATCGTGATCGAAATGGCCAG
AGAGAACCAGACCACCCAGAAGGGACAGAAGAACAGCCGCGAGAGAATGAAGCGGATCGAAGAGGGCATC
AAAGAGCTGGGCAGCCAGATCCTGAAAGAACACCCCGTGGAAAACACCCAGCTGCAGAACGAGAAGCTGT
ACCTGTACTACCTGCAGAATGGGCGGGATATGTACGTGGACCAGGAACTGGACATCAACCGGCTGTCCGA
CTACGATGTGGACGCTATCGTGCCTCAGAGCTTTCTGAAGGACGACTCCATCGACAACAAGGTGCTGACC
AGAAGCGACAAGAACCGGGGCAAGAGCGACAACGTGCCCTCCGAAGAGGTCGTGAAGAAGATGAAGAACT
ACTGGCGGCAGCTGCTGAACGCCAAGCTGATTACCCAGAGAAAGTTCGACAATCTGACCAAGGCCGAGAG
AGGCGGCCTGAGCGAACTGGATAAGGCCGGCTTCATCGCCAGACAGCTGGTGGAAACCCGGCAGATCACA
AAGCACGTGGCACAGATCCTGGACTCCCGGATGAACACTAAGTACGACGAGAATGACAAGCTGATCCGGG
AAGTGAAAGTGATCACCCTGAAGTCCAAGCTGGTGTCCGATTTCCGGAAGGATTTCCAGTTTTACAAAGT
GCGCGAGATCAACAACTACCACCACGCCCACGACGCCTACCTGAACGCCGTCGTGGGAACCGCCCTGATC
AAAAAGTACCCTAAGCTGGAAAGCGAGTTCGTGTACGGCGACTACAAGGTGTACGACGTGCGGAAGATGA
TCGCCAAGAGCGAGCAGGAAATCGGCAAGGCTACCGCCAAGTACTTCTTCTACAGCAACATCATGAACTT
TTTCAAGACCGAGATTACCCTGGCCAACGGCGAGATCCGGAAGCGGCCTCTGATCGAGACAAACGGCGAA
ACCGGGGAGATCGTGTGGGATAAGGGCCGGGATTTTGCCACCGTGCGGAAAGTGCTGAGCATGCCCCAAG
TGAATATCGTGAAAAAGACCGAGGTGCAGACAGGCGGCTTCAGCAAAGAGTCTATCCTGCCCAAGAGGAA
CAGCGATAAGCTGATCGCCAGAAAGAAGGACTGGGACCCTAAGAAGTACGGCGGCTTCGACAGCCCCACC
GTGGCCTATTCTGTGCTGGTGGTGGCCAAAGTGGAAAAGGGCAAGTCCAAGAAACTGAAGAGTGTGAAAG
AGCTGCTGGGGATCACCATCATGGAAAGAAGCAGCTTCGAGAAGAATCCCATCGACTTTCTGGAAGCCAA
GGGCTACAAAGAAGTGAAAAAGGACCTGATCATCAAGCTGCCTAAGTACTCCCTGTTCGAGCTGGAAAAC
GGCCGGAAGAGAATGCTGGCCTCTGCCGGCGAACTGCAGAAGGGAAACGAACTGGCCCTGCCCTCCAAAT
ATGTGAACTTCCTGTACCTGGCCAGCCACTATGAGAAGCTGAAGGGCTCCCCCGAGGATAATGAGCAGAA
ACAGCTGTTTGTGGAACAGCACAAGCACTACCTGGACGAGATCATCGAGCAGATCAGCGAGTTCTCCAAG
AGAGTGATCCTGGCCGACGCTAATCTGGACAAAGTGCTGTCCGCCTACAACAAGCACCGGGATAAGCCCA
TCAGAGAGCAGGCCGAGAATATCATCCACCTGTTTACCCTGACCAATCTGGGAGCCCCTGCCGCCTTCAA
GTACTTTGACACCACCATCGACCGGAAGAGGTACACCAGCACCAAAGAGGTGCTGGACGCCACCCTGATC
CACCAGAGCATCACCGGCCTGTACGAGACACGGATCGACCTGTCTCAGCTGGGAGGTGACTCCGGCGGAA
GCTCTGGTGGCAGCAAGCGGACCGCCGACGGCTCTGAATTCGAGAGCCCTAAGAAGAAAAGAAAGGTGAG
CGGAGGCTCTAGCGGCGGAAGCACCCTGAACATTGAAGACGAGTATAGACTGCATGAAACAAGCAAGGAA
CCCGACGTGTCCCTGGGCTCCACCTGGCTGTCCGACTTTCCCCAGGCCTGGGCCGAGACAGGAGGAATGG
GCCTGGCCGTGCGGCAGGCACCCCTGATCATCCCTCTGAAGGCCACCTCTACACCCGTGAGCATCAAGCA
GTACCCTATGTCTCAGGAGGCCAGACTGGGCATCAAGCCTCACATCCAGAGGCTGCTGGACCAGGGCATC
CTGGTGCCATGCCAGAGCCCCTGGAACACACCACTGCTGCCCGTGAAGAAGCCAGGCACCAATGACTATA
GACCCGTGCAGGATCTGAGAGAGGTGAACAAGAGGGTGGAGGATATCCACCCCACCGTGCCCAACCCTTA
CAATCTGCTGTCCGGCCTGCCCCCTTCTCACCAGTGGTATACAGTGCTGGACCTGAAGGATGCCTTCTTT
TGTCTGAGACTGCACCCTACCAGCCAGCCACTGTTCGCCTTTGAGTGGAGGGACCCTGAGATGGGCATCT
CTGGCCAGCTGACCTGGACACGCCTGCCTCAGGGCTTCAAGAATAGCCCAACACTGTTTAACGAGGCCCT
GCACCGCGACCTGGCAGATTTCCGGATCCAGCACCCAGATCTGATCCTGCTGCAGTACGTGGACGATCTG
CTGCTGGCCGCCACCAGCGAGCTGGATTGCCAGCAGGGAACACGCGCCCTGCTGCAGACCCTGGGAAACC
TGGGATATAGGGCATCCGCCAAGAAGGCCCAGATCTGTCAGAAGCAGGTGAAGTACCTGGGCTATCTGCT
GAAGGAGGGCCAGAGATGGCTGACAGAGGCCAGGAAGGAGACAGTGATGGGCCAGCCAACACCCAAGACC
CCAAGACAGCTGAGGGAGTTCCTGGGCAAAGCAGGATTTTGCAGGCTGTTCATCCCAGGATTCGCAGAGA
TGGCAGCACCTCTGTACCCACTGACCAAGCCGGGCACCCTGTTTAATTGGGGCCCTGACCAGCAGAAGGC
CTATCAGGAGATCAAGCAGGCCCTGCTGACAGCACCAGCCCTGGGCCTGCCAGACCTGACCAAGCCTTTC
GAGCTGTTTGTGGATGAGAAGCAGGGCTACGCCAAGGGCGTGCTGACCCAGAAGCTGGGACCATGGAGAC
GGCCCGTGGCCTATCTGTCCAAGAAGCTGGACCCAGTGGCAGCAGGATGGCCACCATGCCTGAGGATGGT
GGCAGCAATCGCCGTGCTGACAAAGGATGCCGGCAAGCTGACCATGGGACAGCCACTGGTCATCCTGGCA
CCACACGCAGTGGAGGCCCTGGTGAAGCAGCCTCCAGATCGCTGGCTGTCTAACGCCCGGATGACACACT
ACCAGGCCCTGCTGCTGGACACCGATCGCGTGCAGTTTGGCCCTGTGGTGGCCCTGAATCCAGCCACCCT
GCTGCCTCTGCCAGAGGAGGGCCTGCAGCACAACTGTCTGGACTCTGGCGGCTCAAAAAGAACCGCCGAC
GGCAGCGAATTCGAGTCTCCCAAGAAGAAGAGGAAAGTCGGCTCTGGCCCTGCCGCTAAGAGAGTGAAGC
TGGACTAACCGGTCATCATCACCATCACCATTGAGTTTAAACCCGCTGATCAGCCTCGACTGTGCCTTCT
AGTTGCCAGCCATCTGTTGTTTGCCCCTCCCCCGTGCCTTCCTTGACCCTGGAAGGTGCCACTCCCACTG
TCCTTTCCTAATAAAATGAGAAAATTGCATCGCATTGTCTGAGTAGGTGTCATTCTATTCTGGGGGGTGG
GGTGGGGCAGGACAGCAAGGGGGAGGATTGGGAAGACAATAGCAGGCATGCTGGGGATGCGGTGGGCTCT
ATGGCTTCTGAGGCGGAAAGAACCAGCTGGGGCTCGATACCGTCGACCTCTAGCTAGAGCTTGGCGTAAT
CATGGTCATAGCTGTTTCCTGTGTGAAATTGTTATCCGCTCACAATTCCACACAACATACGAGCCGGAAG
CATAAAGTGTAAAGCCTAGGGTGCCTAATGAGTGAGCTAACTCACATTAATTGCGTTGCGCTCACTGCCC
GCTTTCCAGTCGGGAAACCTGTCGTGCCAGCTGCATTAATGAATCGGCCAACGCGCGGGGAGAGGCGGTT
TGCGTATTGGGCGCTCTTCCGCTTCCTCGCTCACTGACTCGCTGCGCTCGGTCGTTCGGCTGCGGCGAGC
GGTATCAGCTCACTCAAAGGCGGTAATACGGTTATCCACAGAATCAGGGGATAACGCAGGAAAGAACATG
TGAGCAAAAGGCCAGCAAAAGGCCAGGAACCGTAAAAAGGCCGCGTTGCTGGCGTTTTTCCATAGGCTCC
GCCCCCCTGACGAGCATCACAAAAATCGACGCTCAAGTCAGAGGTGGCGAAACCCGACAGGACTATAAAG
ATACCAGGCGTTTCCCCCTGGAAGCTCCCTCGTGCGCTCTCCTGTTCCGACCCTGCCGCTTACCGGATAC
CTGTCCGCCTTTCTCCCTTCGGGAAGCGTGGCGCTTTCTCATAGCTCACGCTGTAGGTATCTCAGTTCGG
TGTAGGTCGTTCGCTCCAAGCTGGGCTGTGTGCACGAACCCCCCGTTCAGCCCGACCGCTGCGCCTTATC
CGGTAACTATCGTCTTGAGTCCAACCCGGTAAGACACGACTTATCGCCACTGGCAGCAGCCACTGGTAAC
AGGATTAGCAGAGCGAGGTATGTAGGCGGTGCTACAGAGTTCTTGAAGTGGTGGCCTAACTACGGCTACA
CTAGAAGAACAGTATTTGGTATCTGCGCTCTGCTGAAGCCAGTTACCTTCGGAAAAAGAGTTGGTAGCTC
TTGATCCGGCAAACAAACCACCGCTGGTAGCGGTGGTTTTTTTGTTTGCAAGCAGCAGATTACGCGCAGA
AAAAAAGGATCTCAA
Features (pLannotate 1.2.2; 16 found; start..end, strand, type, name):
    171..1031    -  CDS            AmpR: β-lactamase; bla; confers resistance to ampicillin, carbenicillin, and related antibiotics
   1032..1136    -  promoter       AmpR promoter: bla
   1207..1251    -  misc_feature   bom (fragment): basis of mobility region from pBR322
   1406..1785    +  enhancer       CMV enhancer: human cytomegalovirus immediate early enhancer
   1786..1989    +  promoter       CMV promoter: human cytomegalovirus (CMV) immediate early promoter
   2031..2049    +  promoter       T7 promoter: promoter for bacteriophage T7 RNA polymerase
   2120..6221    +  CDS            dCas9 (fragment): catalytically dead mutant of the Cas9 endonuclease from the Streptococcus pyogenes Type II CRISPR/Cas system RNA-guided DNA-binding protein that lacks endonuclease activity due to the D10A mutation in the RuvC catalytic domain and the N863A mutation in the HNH catalytic domain
   6323..7813    +  CDS            gag-pol (fragment): POL_MLVMS - Experimental evidence at protein level: Swiss-Prot protein existence level 1. [Integrase]: Catalyzes viral DNA integration into the host chromosome, by performing a series of DNA cutting and joining reactions. This enzyme activity takes place after virion entry into a cell and reverse transcription of the RNA genome in dsDNA. The first step in the integration process is 3' processing. This step requires a complex comprising the viral genome, matrix protein and integrase. This complex is called the pre-integration complex (PIC). The integrase protein removes 2 nucleotides from each
   7970..8194    +  polyA_signal   bGH poly(A) signal: bovine growth hormone polyadenylation signal
   8198..8219    +  promoter       SV40 promoter (fragment): SV40 enhancer and early promoter
   8224..8240    +  misc_feature   MCS (fragment): pBluescript multiple cloning site
   8289..8305    -  protein_bind   lac operator: The lac repressor binds to the lac operator to inhibit transcription in E. coli. This inhibition can be relieved by adding lactose or isopropyl-β-D-thiogalactopyranoside (IPTG). lac repressor encoded by lacI
   8313..8343    -  promoter       lac promoter: promoter for the E. coli lac operon
   8358..8379    -  protein_bind   CAP binding site: CAP binding activates transcription in the presence of cAMP. E. coli catabolite activator protein
   8392..8484    -  CDS            lacI (fragment): lac repressor; lacI; The lac repressor binds to the lac operator to inhibit transcription in E. coli. This inhibition can be relieved by adding lactose or isopropyl-β-D-thiogalactopyranoside (IPTG).
   8667..9255    -  rep_origin     ori: high-copy-number ColE1/pMB1/pBR322/pUC origin of replication
