[The description below was written by a language model from this plasmid's Addgene catalogue record and pLannotate feature annotations shown in this document.]
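Description:
pCMV-PE6f is a 9,255 nt mammalian expression plasmid on a pCMV backbone that encodes the PE6f prime editor for delivery into mammalian cells. It is maintained in E. coli at high copy through a ColE1/pUC-type origin and selected with ampicillin via the β-lactamase gene and its native promoter. Short remnants of lac regulatory elements, a pBluescript polylinker, an SV40 promoter and a pBR322 bom region are also detected. These appear to be backbone leftovers with no stated function, and no mammalian selection marker is annotated.

The payload is a single synthetic open reading frame of about 5.9 kb, driven by the human CMV immediate-early enhancer and promoter and terminated by the bovine growth hormone polyadenylation signal. A T7 promoter lies just upstream of the coding sequence and serves, along with the bGH region, as a sequencing primer site. The fusion joins a Streptococcus pyogenes Cas9 nickase to a Moloney murine leukemia virus reverse transcriptase whose alternative name indicates removal of the RNase H domain. The nickase carries H840A plus the additional substitutions E471K, H99R, I632V, H721Y, D645N and K918A. The automated annotation labels these segments as "dCas9 (fragment)" and "gag-pol (fragment)". Those labels reflect closest database matches: per the catalogue the Cas9 is an H840A nickase rather than a fully dead enzyme, and the pol-derived portion is the reverse transcriptase. A bipartite SV40 nuclear localization signal sits at the N terminus, and a bipartite SV40 NLS plus a c-Myc NLS sit at the C terminus.

In prime editing, the nickase cuts one DNA strand at a site specified by a prime editing guide RNA, and the tethered reverse transcriptase copies the encoded edit into the genome. The guide RNA is not encoded on this plasmid and must be supplied separately.
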