Addgene plasmid #207856: pCMV-PE6f
Purpose: Mammalian expression of PE6f prime editor
Depositing lab: David Liu. Publication: Phage-assisted evolution and protein engineering yield compact, efficient prime editors. Doman JL, Pandey S, Neugebauer ME, An M, Davis JR, Randolph PB, McElroy A, Gao XD, Raguram A, Richter MF, Everette KA, Banskota S, Tian K, Tao YA, Tolar J, Osborn MJ, Liu DR. Cell. 2023 Aug 31;186(18):3983-4002.e26. doi: 10.1016/j.cell.2023.07.039. PubMed 37657419.
Backbone
  Vector backbone: pCMV
  Vector type: Mammalian Expression
Growth in bacteria
  Bacterial resistance: Ampicillin, 100 μg/mL
  Growth temperature: 37°C
  Growth strain: NEB Stable
  Copy number: High Copy
Gene/Insert
  Gene/Insert name: PE6f (alt name: Cas9(H840A, E471K, H99R, I632V, H721Y, D645N, K918A)-M-MLVRTDRNAseHrt)
  Species: Synthetic
  Insert size (bp): 5856
  Mutation: Cas9(H840A, E471K, H99R, I632V, H721Y, D645N, K918A)
  Tag / fusion protein: SV40 bpNLS (N terminal on insert); SV40 bpNLS, c-Myc NLS (C terminal on insert)
  Cloning method: Gibson Cloning
  Sequencing primers: 5′ T7-forward; 3′ BGH-reverse
Terms and licenses: Academic/Nonprofit Terms; Industry Terms: Not Available to Industry
How to cite: pCMV-PE6f was a gift from David Liu (Addgene plasmid # 207856 ; http://n2t.net/addgene:207856 ; RRID:Addgene_207856)
